>Addgene plasmid #27120 | pSL-MS2-24X | depositor full sequence | sequence record 12831 | Author sequence
GATTACGAATTCGAATGGCCATGGGACGTCGACCTGAGGTAATTATAACCCGGGCCCTATATATGGATCC
TAAGGTACCTAATTGCCTAGAAAACATGAGGATCACCCATGTCTGCAGGTCGACTCTAGAAAACATGAGG
ATCACCCATGTCTGCAGTATTCCCGGGTTCATTAGATCCTAAGGTACCTAATTGCCTAGAAAACATGAGG
ATCACCCATGTCTGCAGGTCGACTCTAGAAAACATGAGGATCACCCATGTCTGCAGTATTCCCGGGTTCA
TTAGATCCTAAGGTACCTAATTGCCTAGAAAACATGAGGATCACCCATGTCTGCAGGTCGACTCTAGAAA
ACATGAGGATCACCCATGTCTGCAGTATTCCCGGGTTCATTAGATCCTAAGGTACCTAATTGCCTAGAAA
ACATGAGGATCACCCATGTCTGCAGGTCGACTCTAGAAAACATGAGGATCACCCATGTCTGCAGTATTCC
CGGGTTCATTAGATCCTAAGGTACCTAATTGCCTAGAAAACATGAGGATCACCCATGTCTGCAGGTCGAC
TCTAGAAAACATGAGGATCACCCATGTCTGCAGTATTCCCGGGTTCATTAGATCCTAAGGTACCTAATTG
CCTAGAAAACATGAGGATCACCCATGTCTGCAGGTCGACTCTAGAAAACATGAGGATCACCCATGTCTGC
AGTATTCCCGGGTTCATTAGATCCTAAGGTACCTAATTGCCTAGAAAACATGAGGATCACCCATGTCTGC
AGGTCGACTCTAGAAAACATGAGGATCACCCATGTCTGCAGTATTCCCGGGTTCATTAGATCCTAAGGTA
CCTAATTGCCTAGAAAACATGAGGATCACCCATGTCTGCAGGTCGACTCTAGAAAACATGAGGATCACCC
ATGTCTGCAGTATTCCCGGGTTCATTAGATCCTAAGGTACCTAATTGCCTAGAAAACATGAGGATCACCC
ATGTCTGCAGGTCGACTCTAGAAAACATGAGGATCACCCATGTCTGCAGTATTCCCGGGTTCATTAGATC
CTAAGGTACCTAATTGCCTAGAAAACATGAGGATCACCCATGTCTGCAGGTCGACTCTAGAAAACATGAG
GATCACCCATGTCTGCAGTATTCCCGGGTTCATTAGATCCTAAGGTACCTAATTGCCTAGAAAACATGAG
GATCACCCATGTCTGCAGGTCGACTCTAGAAAACATGAGGATCACCCATGTCTGCAGTATTCCCGGGTTC
ATTAGATCCTAAGGTACCTAATTGCCTAGAAAACATGAGGATCACCCATGTCTGCAGGTCGACTCTAGAA
AACATGAGGATCACCCATGTCTGCAGTATTCCCGGGTTCATTAGATCTGCGCGCGATCGATATCAGCGCT
TTAAATTTGCGCATGCTAGCTATAGTTCTAGAGGTACCGGTTGTTAACGTTAGCCGGCTACGTATACTCC
GGAATATTAATAGGCCTAGGATGCATATGGCGGCCGCCTGCAGCTGGCGCCATCGATACGCGTACGTCGC
GACCGCGGACATGTACAGAGCTCGAGAAGTACTAGTGGCCACGTGGGCCGTGCACCTTAAGCTTGGCACT
GGCCGTCGTTTTACAACGTCGTGACTGGGAAAACCCTGGCGTTACCCAACTTAATCGCCTTGCAGCACAT
CCCCCTTTCGCCAGCTGGCGTAATAGCGAAGAGGCCCGCACCGATCGCCCTTCCCAACAGTTGCGCAGCC
TGAATGGCGAATGGCGCCTGATGCGGTATTTTCTCCTTACGCATCTGTGCGGTATTTCACACCGCATA
[142 nt withheld, positions 1819-1960]
C
[141 nt withheld, positions 1962-2102]
CCTTTGACGTTGGAGTCCACGTTCTTT
[37 nt withheld, positions 2130-2166]
ACCCTATCTCGGGCTATTCTTTTGATTTATAAGGGATTTTGCCGATTTCGGCCTATTGGTTAAAAAATGA
GCTGATTTAACAAAAATTTAACGCGAATTTTAACAAAATATTAACGTTTACAATTTTATGGTGCACTCTC
AGTACAATCTGCTCTGATGCCGCATAGTTAAGCCAGCCCCGACACCCGCCAACACCCGCTGACGCGCCCT
GACGGGCTTGTCTGCTCCCGGCATCCGCTTACAGACAAGCTGTGACCGTCTCCGGGAGCTGCATGTGTCA
GAGGTTTTCACCGTCATCACCGAAACGCGCGAGACGAAAGGGCCTCGTGATACGCCTATTTTTATAGGTT
AATGTCATGATAATAATGGTTTCTTAGACGTCAGGTGGCACTTTTCGGGGAAATGTGCGCGGAACCCCTA
TTTGTTTATTTTTCTAAATACATTCAAATATGTATCCGCTCATGAGACAATAACCCTGATAAATGCTTCA
ATAATATTGAAAAAGGAAGAGTATGAGTATTCAACATTTCCGTGTCGCCCTTATTCCCTTTTTTGCGGCA
TTTTGCCTTCCTGTTTTTGCTCACCCAGAAACGCTGGTGAAAGTAAAAGATGCTGAAGATCAGTTGGGTG
CACGAGTGGGTTACATCGAACTGGATCTCAACAGCGGTAAGATCCTTGAGAGTTTTCGCCCCGAAGAACG
TTTTCCAATGATGAGCACTTTTAAAGTTCTGCTATGTGGCGCGGTATTATCCCGTATTGACGCCGGGCAA
GAGCAACTCGGTCGCCGCATACACTATTCTCAGAATGACTTGGTTGAGTACTCACCAGTCACAGAAAAGC
ATCTTACGGATGGCATGACAGTAAGAGAATTATGCAGTGCTGCCATAACCATGAGTGATAACACTGCGGC
CAACTTACTTCTGACAACGATCGGAGGACCGAAGGAGCTAACCGCTTTTTTGCACAACATGGGGGATCAT
GTAACTCGCCTTGATCGTTGGGAACCGGAGCTGAATGAAGCCATACCAAACGACGAGCGTGACACCACGA
TGCCTGTAGCAATGGCAACAACGTTGCGCAAACTATTAACTGGCGAACTACTTACTCTAGCTTCCCGGCA
ACAATTAATAGACTGGATGGAGGCGGATAAAGTTGCAGGACCACTTCTGCGCTCGGCCCTTCCGGCTGGC
TGGTTTATTGCTGATAAATCTGGAGCCGGTGAGCGTGGGTCTCGCGGTATCATTGCAGCACTGGGGCCAG
ATGGTAAGCCCTCCCGTATCGTAGTTATCTACACGACGGGGAGTCAGGCAACTATGGATGAACGAAATAG
ACAGATCGCTGAGATAGGTGCCTCACTGATTAAGCATTGGTAACTGTCAGACCAAGTTTACTCATATATA
CTTTAGATTGATTTAAAACTTCATTTTTAATTTAAAAGGATCTAGGTGAAGATCCTTTTTGATAATCTCA
TGACCAAAATCCCTTAACGTGAGTTTTCGTTCCACTGAGCGTCAGACCCCGTAGAAAAGATCAAAGGATC
TTCTTGAGATCCTTTTTTTCTGCGCGTAATCTGCTGCTTGCAAACAAAAAAACCACCGCTACCAGCGGTG
GTTTGTTTGCCGGATCAAGAGCTACCAACTCTTTTTCCGAAGGTAACTGGCTTCAGCAGAGCGCAGATAC
CAAATACTGTTCTTCTAGTGTAGCCGTAGTTAGGCCACCACTTCAAGAACTCTGTAGCACCGCCTACATA
CCTCGCTCTGCTAATCCTGTTACCAGTGGCTGCTGCCAGTGGCGATAAGTCGTGTCTTACCGGGTTGGAC
TCAAGACGATAGTTACCGGATAAGGCGCAGCGGTCGGGCTGAACGGGGGGTTCGTGCACACAGCCCAGCT
TGGAGCGAACGACCTACACCGAACTGAGATACCTACAGCGTGAGCTATGAGAAAGCGCCACGCTTCCCGA
AGGGAGAAAGGCGGACAGGTATCCGGTAAGCGGCAGGGTCGGAACAGGAGAGCGCACGAGGGAGCTTCCA
GGGGGAAACGCCTGGTATCTTTATAGTCCTGTCGGGTTTCGCCACCTCTGACTTGAGCGTCGATTTTTGT
GATGCTCGTCAGGGGGGCGGAGCCTATGGAAAAACGCCAGCAACGCGGCCTTTTTACGGTTCCTGGCCTT
TTGCTGGCCTTTTGCTCACATGTTCTTTCCTGCGTTATCCCCTGATTCTGTGGATAACCGTATTACCGCC
TTTGAGTGAGCTGATACCGCTCGCCGCAGCCGAACGACCGAGCGCAGCGAGTCAGTGAGCGAGGAAGCGG
AAGAGCGCCCAATACGCAAACCGCCTCTCCCCGCGCGTTGGCCGATTCATTAATGCAGCTGGCACGACAG
GTTTCCCGACTGGAAAGCGGGCAGTGAGCGCAACGCAATTAATGTGAGTTAGCTCACTCATTAGGCACCC
CAGGCTTTACACTTTATGCTTCCGGCTCGTATGTTGTGTGGAATTGTGAGCGGATAACAATTTCACACAG
GAAACAGCTATGACCAT
Features (pLannotate 1.2.2; 36 found; start..end, strand, type, name):
     94..112     +  misc_RNA       MS2 stem loop: stem loop that binds the bacteriophage MS2 coat protein
    133..151     +  misc_RNA       MS2 stem loop: stem loop that binds the bacteriophage MS2 coat protein
    203..221     +  misc_RNA       MS2 stem loop: stem loop that binds the bacteriophage MS2 coat protein
    242..260     +  misc_RNA       MS2 stem loop: stem loop that binds the bacteriophage MS2 coat protein
    312..330     +  misc_RNA       MS2 stem loop: stem loop that binds the bacteriophage MS2 coat protein
    351..369     +  misc_RNA       MS2 stem loop: stem loop that binds the bacteriophage MS2 coat protein
    421..439     +  misc_RNA       MS2 stem loop: stem loop that binds the bacteriophage MS2 coat protein
    460..478     +  misc_RNA       MS2 stem loop: stem loop that binds the bacteriophage MS2 coat protein
    530..548     +  misc_RNA       MS2 stem loop: stem loop that binds the bacteriophage MS2 coat protein
    569..587     +  misc_RNA       MS2 stem loop: stem loop that binds the bacteriophage MS2 coat protein
    639..657     +  misc_RNA       MS2 stem loop: stem loop that binds the bacteriophage MS2 coat protein
    678..696     +  misc_RNA       MS2 stem loop: stem loop that binds the bacteriophage MS2 coat protein
    748..766     +  misc_RNA       MS2 stem loop: stem loop that binds the bacteriophage MS2 coat protein
    787..805     +  misc_RNA       MS2 stem loop: stem loop that binds the bacteriophage MS2 coat protein
    857..875     +  misc_RNA       MS2 stem loop: stem loop that binds the bacteriophage MS2 coat protein
    896..914     +  misc_RNA       MS2 stem loop: stem loop that binds the bacteriophage MS2 coat protein
    966..984     +  misc_RNA       MS2 stem loop: stem loop that binds the bacteriophage MS2 coat protein
   1005..1023    +  misc_RNA       MS2 stem loop: stem loop that binds the bacteriophage MS2 coat protein
   1075..1093    +  misc_RNA       MS2 stem loop: stem loop that binds the bacteriophage MS2 coat protein
   1114..1132    +  misc_RNA       MS2 stem loop: stem loop that binds the bacteriophage MS2 coat protein
   1184..1202    +  misc_RNA       MS2 stem loop: stem loop that binds the bacteriophage MS2 coat protein
   1223..1241    +  misc_RNA       MS2 stem loop: stem loop that binds the bacteriophage MS2 coat protein
   1293..1311    +  misc_RNA       MS2 stem loop: stem loop that binds the bacteriophage MS2 coat protein
   1332..1350    +  misc_RNA       MS2 stem loop: stem loop that binds the bacteriophage MS2 coat protein
   1607..1761    +  CDS            lacZα (fragment): LacZα fragment of β-galactosidase; lacZ fragment
   1767..1818    -  misc_feature   bom (fragment): basis of mobility region from pBR322
   1837..2217    +  rep_origin     M13 ori (sequence partly withheld): M13 bacteriophage origin of replication; arrow indicates direction of (+) strand synthesis
   2293..2342    -  misc_feature   bom (fragment): basis of mobility region from pBR322
   2444..2479    -  CDS            rop (fragment): Rop protein, which maintains plasmids at low copy number; rop
   2574..2678    +  promoter       AmpR promoter: bla
   2679..3539    +  CDS            AmpR: β-lactamase; bla; confers resistance to ampicillin, carbenicillin, and related antibiotics
   3710..4298    +  rep_origin     ori: high-copy-number ColE1/pMB1/pBR322/pUC origin of replication
   4481..4573    +  CDS            lacI (fragment): lac repressor; lacI; The lac repressor binds to the lac operator to inhibit transcription in E. coli. This inhibition can be relieved by adding lactose or isopropyl-β-D-thiogalactopyranoside (IPTG).
   4586..4607    +  protein_bind   CAP binding site: CAP binding activates transcription in the presence of cAMP. E. coli catabolite activator protein
   4622..4652    +  promoter       lac promoter: promoter for the E. coli lac operon
   4660..4676    +  protein_bind   lac operator: The lac repressor binds to the lac operator to inhibit transcription in E. coli. This inhibition can be relieved by adding lactose or isopropyl-β-D-thiogalactopyranoside (IPTG). lac repressor encoded by lacI
