[The description below was written by a language model from this plasmid's Addgene catalogue record and pLannotate feature annotations shown in this document.]
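Description:
pSL-MS2-24X is a bacterial cloning plasmid built on the pSL1180 backbone that serves as a source of a tandem array of 24 MS2 coat protein binding sites. It is catalogued as a bacterial expression vector, but it functions mainly as a donor of the repeat cassette. The plasmid replicates from a high-copy ColE1/pUC-type origin and is selected with ampicillin through the bla gene and its own promoter. An M13 phage origin is also present, which allows single-stranded DNA production. The feature table, covering the full 4.7 kb depositor sequence, additionally shows small remnants of bom, rop and lacI. The lac promoter, operator and CAP site sit just upstream of the polylinker region and a lacZα fragment lies downstream of the insert.

The payload is annotated as 24 short MS2 stem loops on the same strand, arranged as twelve regularly spaced pairs over roughly 1.3 kb. The array lies between a BamHI site and a BglII site, both of which were retained. These enzymes leave compatible ends, so the cassette can be excised and moved into the untranslated region of a gene of interest. When the tagged transcript is co-expressed with a fluorescent MS2 coat protein fusion, many fusion proteins bind each RNA. Single mRNA particles can then be followed in living cells, as in the associated study of ASH1 mRNA localization in yeast.

The depositor notes that the highly repetitive array is prone to recombination and excision in bacteria, so it is kept in a recombination-deficient strain and the repeat length is checked by restriction digest. The depositor also states that a more stable 24-repeat version has since replaced this plasmid.
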