Addgene plasmid #27120: pSL-MS2-24X
Depositing lab: Robert Singer. Publication: Localization of ASH1 mRNA particles in living yeast. Bertrand E, Chartrand P, Schaefer M, Shenoy SM, Singer RH, Long RM. Mol Cell. 1998 Oct . 2(4):437-45. 10.1016/S1097-2765(00)80143-4 PubMed 9809065.
Backbone
  Vector backbone: pSL1180
  Backbone manufacturer: Pharmacia
  Backbone size w/o insert (bp): 3422
  Vector type: Bacterial Expression
Growth in bacteria
  Bacterial resistance: Ampicillin, 100 μg/mL
  Growth temperature: 30°C
  Growth strain: Stbl2
  Growth instructions: Maintain in Stbl2 cells. Grow at 30C for 2 days.
  Copy number: High Copy
Gene/Insert
  Gene/Insert name: MS2 binding sites (24)
  Cloning method: Restriction Enzyme; 5′ cloning site BamHI (not destroyed); 3′ cloning site BglII (not destroyed)
  Sequencing primers: 5′ M13_Rev
Terms and licenses: Academic/Nonprofit Terms; Industry Terms: Not Available to Industry
Depositor comments: Loop sequence: acatgaggatcacccatgt This plasmid has been replaced by a more stable version of the 24X MS2 repeats that is less prone to recombination. Please see pCR4-24XMS2SL-stable (Addgene plasmid# 31865). Note that this plasmid requires special handling during transformation and amplification because the bacteria can excise the MS2 binding site repeats. To reduce the chance of recombination, maintain the plasmid in Stbl2 cells and grow the bacteria at 30C (for at least two days). To prepare plasmid DNA, perform mini preps from 10 colonies, run double digests with BamHI and BglII for each colony to screen for colonies that contain 24 repeats. A correct double digest should show bands at ~3.4kb and 1.3kb. Select a positive colony containing 24 repeats for a larger plasmid prep and verify the plasmid again with a double digest.
How to cite: pSL-MS2-24X was a gift from Robert Singer (Addgene plasmid # 27120)
