>Addgene plasmid #27120 | pSL-MS2-24X | addgene partial sequence | sequence record 33403 | 27120 with M13pUC-Fwd
CTTAGGTGCACGGCCCACGTGGCCACTAGTACTTCTCGAGCTCTGTACATGTCCGCGGTCGCGACGTACG
CGTATCGATGGCGCCAGCTGCAGGCGGCCGCCATATGCATCCTAGGCCTATTAATATTCCGGAGTATACG
TAGCCGGCTAACGTTAACAACCGGTACCTCTAGAACTATAGCTAGCATGCGCAAATTTAAAGCGCTGATA
TCGATCGCGCGCAGATCTAATGAACCCGGGAATACTGCAGACATGGGTGATCCTCATGTTTTCTGGAGTC
GACCTGCAGACATGGGTGATCCTCATGTTTTCTAGGCAATTAGGTACCTTAGGATCTAATGAACCCGGGA
ATACTGCAGACATGGGTGATCCTCATGTTTTCTAGAGTCGACCTGCAGACATGGGTGATCCTCATGTTTT
CTAGGCAATTAGGTACCTTAGGATCTAATGAACCCGGGAATACTGCAGACATGGGTGATCCTCATGTTTT
CTAGAGTCGACCTGCAGACATGGGTGATCCTCATGTTTTCTAGGCAATTAGGTACCTTAGGATCCA
