>Addgene plasmid #27120 | pSL-MS2-24X | addgene partial sequence | sequence record 33404 | 27120 with lac_promoter
TTTCACACAGGAAACAGCTATGACATGATTACGAATTCGAATGGCCATGGGACGTCGACCTGAGGTAATT
ATAACCCGGGCCCTATATATGGATCCTAAGGTACCTAATTGCCTAGAAAACATGAGGATCACCCATGTCT
GCAGGTCGACTCTAGAAAACATGAGGATCACCCATGTCTGCAGTATTCCCGGGTTCATTAGATCCTAAGG
TACCTAATTGCCTAGAAAACATGAGGATCACCCATGTCTGCAGGTCGACTCTAGAAAACATGAGGATCAC
CCATGTCTGCAGTATTCCCGGGTTCATTAGATCCTAAGGTACCTAATTGCCTAGAAAACATGAGGATCAC
CCATGTCTGCAGGTCGACTCCAGAAAACATGAGGATCACCCATGTCTGCAGTATTCCCGGGTTCATTAGA
TC
